>Addgene plasmid #64033 | pcDNA3-EngHD | addgene partial sequence | sequence record 110089 | CMV-F 5'-CGCAAATGGGCGGTAGGCGTG-3'
CTATATAAGCAGAGCTCTCTGGCTAACTAGAGAACCCACTGCTTACTGGCTTATCGAAATTAATACGACT
CACTATAGGGAGACCCAAGCTTGCCATGGCCCTGGAGGATCGCTGCAGCCCACAGTCAGCGCCCAGCCCC
ATTACCCTACAAATGCAGCCTCTTCACCACCAGCAACAGCAGCAGCAGCAACAGCAGCAGCAAATGCAGC
ACCTCCACCAGCTGCAGCAACTGCAGCAGTTGCACCAACAGCAACTGGCCGCCGGTGTCTTCCACCATCC
GGCAATGGCCTTCGATGCCGCTGCAGCCGCCGCTGCTGCAGCTGCTGCTGCGGCCGCCCACGCTCATGCT
GCTGCACTGCAGCAGCGCCTCAGTGGCAGTGGATCGCCCGCATCCTGCTCCACGCCCGCCTCGTCCACGC
CGCTGACCATCAAGGAGGAGGAAAGCGACTCCGTGATCGGTGACATGAGTTTCCACAATCAGACGCACAC
CACCAACGAGGAGGAGGAGGCGGAGGAGGATGACGACATTGATGTGGATGTGGATGATACGTCGGCGGGC
GGACGCCCGCCACCACCCGCCCACCAGCAGCAGTCGACGGCCAAGCCCTCGCTGGCCTTTTCCATCTCCA
ACATCCTGAGCGATCGTTTCGGAGATGTCCAGAAGCCTGGCAAGTCGATTGAGAACCAGGCCAGCATATT
CCGCCCCTTCGAGGCGAATCGCTCCCAGACTGCCACGCCCTCCGCCTTTACAAGAGTGGATCTGCTGGAG
TTTAGCCGGCAACAGCAAGCTGCCGCCGCAGCCGCTACTGCGGCCATGATGCTGGAACGGGCCAACTTCC
TTAACTGCTTCAATCCGGCTGCCTATCCCAGGATACACGAGGAAATCGTGCAGAGTCGCCTGCGCAGGAG
TGCAGCCAATGCCGTCATCCCGCCGCCCATGAGCTCCAAGATGAGCGATGCCAATCCAGAGAAATCTGCT
CTGGGATCCGCCATGGCCCCGCTGCCAAGCGCACCGCGCCGGAAGCGCC
