>Addgene plasmid #64033 | pcDNA3-EngHD | addgene partial sequence | sequence record 110092 | BGH-rev 5'-TAGAAGGCACAGTCGAGG-3'
CATTTAGGTGACACTATAGAATAGGGCCCTCTAGATGCATGCTCGAGCGGCCGCCAGTGTGATGGATATC
TGCAGAATTCCTACTGCGCCGCCTTGTCCTTGGCTTGGCGCTTCATCTTGTAGCGGTGGTTCTGGAACCA
GATTTTGACCTGCGTGGGCGTCAGGTGGATCATGCTGGCCAGGTGCTCCCGCTCCGGCGCCGACAGGTAC
TTCTGTTGCTTGAAGCGTCGCTCCAGCTCGTACACCTGCGCCTGGGAGAAGAGCACCCGGCGCTTCCGGC
GCGGTGCGCTTGGCAGCGGGGCCATGGCGGATCCCAGAGCAGATTTCTCTGGATTGGCATCGCTCATCTT
GGAGCTCATGGGCGGCGGGATGACGGCATTGGCTGCACTCCTGCGCAGGCGACTCTGCACGATTTCCTCG
TGTATCCTGGGATAGGCAGCCGGATTGAAGCAGTTAAGGAAGTTGGCCCGTTCCAGCATCATGGCCGCAG
TAGCGGCTGCGGCGGCAGCTTGCTGTTGCCGGCTAAACTCCAGCAGATCCACTCTTGTAAAGGCGGAGGG
CGTGGCAGTCTGGGAGCGATTCGCCTCGAAGGGGCGGAATATGCTGGCCTGGTTCTCAATCGACTTGCCA
GGCTTCTGGACATCTCCGAAACGATCGCTCAGGATGTTGGAGATGGAAAAGGCCAGCGAGGGCTTGGCCG
TCGACTGCTGCTGGTGGGCGGGTGGTGGCGG
