[The description below was written by a language model from this plasmid's Addgene catalogue record.]
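Description:
pcDNA3-EngHD is a mammalian expression plasmid built on the Invitrogen pcDNA3 backbone (about 5.4 kb without insert). It is propagated in E. coli as a high-copy plasmid under ampicillin selection. The record gives no feature table, so elements other than those catalogued are not itemised. The use of a BGH reverse sequencing primer is consistent with the bovine growth hormone polyadenylation region that normally lies downstream of the pcDNA3 cloning site.

The insert is a chimeric transcriptional repressor driven by the CMV promoter. It consists of the N-terminal repressor domain of the Drosophila engrailed protein (Eng) fused upstream of the homeodomain of dog thyroid transcription factor-1 (TTF-1, also called T/EBP or Nkx-2.1), corresponding to amino acids 154-226. The fusion was cloned between HindIII and EcoRI sites, both of which are retained, and a BamHI site separates the Eng and homeodomain coding sequences. The Eng portion carries two substitutions, H22P and L158P, relative to the closest reference sequence; the depositor states that these should not affect function.

In this design the homeodomain supplies TTF-1's DNA-binding specificity, while the engrailed domain replaces its native regulatory regions with an active repression function. The protein should therefore occupy TTF-1 target sites and silence them, acting as a dominant-negative form of the factor. The associated work examined whether human thyroid oxidase gene promoter activity in thyrocytes depends on TTF-1 or Pax8, which suggests the construct was transfected into cells to test whether particular promoters require TTF-1.
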