Addgene plasmid #64033: pcDNA3-EngHD
Purpose: Mammalian expression of TTF-1 homeodomain fused to the N-terminal repressor domain of the drosophila engrailed protein (Eng)
Depositing lab: Daniel Christophe. Depositing organization: Universite Libre de Bruxelles. Publication: Human Thyroid Oxidases genes promoter activity in thyrocytes does not appear to be functionally dependent on Thyroid Transcription Factor-1 or Pax8. Christophe-Hobertus C, Christophe D. Mol Cell Endocrinol. 2007 Jan 29;264(1-2):157-63. Epub 2006 Dec 19. 10.1016/j.mce.2006.11.005 PubMed 17182173.
Backbone
  Vector backbone: pcDNA3
  Backbone manufacturer: Invitrogen
  Backbone size w/o insert (bp): 5446
  Vector type: Mammalian Expression
Growth in bacteria
  Bacterial resistance: Ampicillin, 100 μg/mL
  Growth temperature: 37°C
  Growth strain: DH5alpha
  Copy number: High Copy
Gene/Insert
  Gene/Insert name: TTF-1 (alt names: T/EBP; Nkx-2.1)
  Species: dog
  Mutation: homeodomain, aa 154-226
  GenBank ID: X77910
  Entrez Gene: TTF1
  Promoter: CMV
  Tag / fusion protein: Eng (N-terminal repressor domain of the drosophila engrailed protein) (N terminal on insert)
  Cloning method: Restriction Enzyme; 5′ cloning site HindIII (not destroyed); 3′ cloning site EcoRI (not destroyed)
  Sequencing primers: 5′ CMV-F; 3′ BGH Reverse
Terms and licenses: Academic/Nonprofit Terms; Industry Terms: Not Available to Industry
Depositor comments: There is a BamHI site in between the Eng and HD coding sequences. Drosophila Engrailed (Eng)contains H22P and L158P compared to closest reference sequence (AAA65478.1). Depositor states that these mutation should not affect function.
How to cite: pcDNA3-EngHD was a gift from Daniel Christophe (Addgene plasmid # 64033 ; http://n2t.net/addgene:64033 ; RRID:Addgene_64033)
